>Addgene plasmid #14242 | pAG415GPD-ccdB-HA | depositor full sequence | sequence record 7905 | Author sequence
GACGAAAGGGCCTCGTGATACGCCTATTTTTATAGGTTAATGTCATGATAATAATGGTTTCTTAGGACGG
ATCGCTTGCCTGTAACTTACACGCGCCTCGTATCTTTTAATGATGGAATAATTTGGGAATTTACTCTGTG
TTTATTTATTTTTATGTTTTGTATTTGGATTTTAGAAAGTAAATAAAGAAGGTAGAAGAGTTACGGAATG
AAGAAAAAAAAATAAACAAAGGTTTAAAAAATTTCAACAAAAAGCGTACTTTACATATATATTTATTAGA
CAAGAAAAGCAGATTAAATAGATATACATTCGATTAACGATAAGTAAAATGTAAAATCACAGGATTTTCG
TGTGTGGTCTTCTACACAGACAAGATGAAACAATTCGGCATTAATACCTGAGAGCAGGAAGAGCAAGATA
AAAGGTAGTATTTGTTGGCGATCCCCCTAGAGTCTTTTACATCTTCGGAAAACAAAAACTATTTTTTCTT
TAATTTCTTTTTTTACTTTCTATTTTTAATTTATATATTTATATTAAAAAATTTAAATTATAATTATTTT
TATAGCACGTGATGAAAAGGACCCAGGTGGCACTTTTCGGGGAAATGTGCGCGGAACCCCTATTTGTTTA
TTTTTCTAAATACATTCAAATATGTATCCGCTCATGAGACAATAACCCTGATAAATGCTTCAATAATATT
GAAAAAGGAAGAGTATGAGTATTCAACATTTCCGTGTCGCCCTTATTCCCTTTTTTGCGGCATTTTGCCT
TCCTGTTTTTGCTCACCCAGAAACGCTGGTGAAAGTAAAAGATGCTGAAGATCAGTTGGGTGCACGAGTG
GGTTACATCGAACTGGATCTCAACAGCGGTAAGATCCTTGAGAGTTTTCGCCCCGAAGAACGTTTTCCAA
TGATGAGCACTTTTAAAGTTCTGCTATGTGGCGCGGTATTATCCCGTATTGACGCCGGGCAAGAGCAACT
CGGTCGCCGCATACACTATTCTCAGAATGACTTGGTTGAGTACTCACCAGTCACAGAAAAGCATCTTACG
GATGGCATGACAGTAAGAGAATTATGCAGTGCTGCCATAACCATGAGTGATAACACTGCGGCCAACTTAC
TTCTGACAACGATCGGAGGACCGAAGGAGCTAACCGCTTTTTTGCACAACATGGGGGATCATGTAACTCG
CCTTGATCGTTGGGAACCGGAGCTGAATGAAGCCATACCAAACGACGAGCGTGACACCACGATGCCTGTA
GCAATGGCAACAACGTTGCGCAAACTATTAACTGGCGAACTACTTACTCTAGCTTCCCGGCAACAATTAA
TAGACTGGATGGAGGCGGATAAAGTTGCAGGACCACTTCTGCGCTCGGCCCTTCCGGCTGGCTGGTTTAT
TGCTGATAAATCTGGAGCCGGTGAGCGTGGGTCTCGCGGTATCATTGCAGCACTGGGGCCAGATGGTAAG
CCCTCCCGTATCGTAGTTATCTACACGACGGGGAGTCAGGCAACTATGGATGAACGAAATAGACAGATCG
CTGAGATAGGTGCCTCACTGATTAAGCATTGGTAACTGTCAGACCAAGTTTACTCATATATACTTTAGAT
TGATTTAAAACTTCATTTTTAATTTAAAAGGATCTAGGTGAAGATCCTTTTTGATAATCTCATGACCAAA
ATCCCTTAACGTGAGTTTTCGTTCCACTGAGCGTCAGACCCCGTAGAAAAGATCAAAGGATCTTCTTGAG
ATCCTTTTTTTCTGCGCGTAATCTGCTGCTTGCAAACAAAAAAACCACCGCTACCAGCGGTGGTTTGTTT
GCCGGATCAAGAGCTACCAACTCTTTTTCCGAAGGTAACTGGCTTCAGCAGAGCGCAGATACCAAATACT
GTCCTTCTAGTGTAGCCGTAGTTAGGCCACCACTTCAAGAACTCTGTAGCACCGCCTACATACCTCGCTC
TGCTAATCCTGTTACCAGTGGCTGCTGCCAGTGGCGATAAGTCGTGTCTTACCGGGTTGGACTCAAGACG
ATAGTTACCGGATAAGGCGCAGCGGTCGGGCTGAACGGGGGGTTCGTGCACACAGCCCAGCTTGGAGCGA
ACGACCTACACCGAACTGAGATACCTACAGCGTGAGCTATGAGAAAGCGCCACGCTTCCCGAAGGGAGAA
AGGCGGACAGGTATCCGGTAAGCGGCAGGGTCGGAACAGGAGAGCGCACGAGGGAGCTTCCAGGGGGAAA
CGCCTGGTATCTTTATAGTCCTGTCGGGTTTCGCCACCTCTGACTTGAGCGTCGATTTTTGTGATGCTCG
TCAGGGGGGCGGAGCCTATGGAAAAACGCCAGCAACGCGGCCTTTTTACGGTTCCTGGCCTTTTGCTGGC
CTTTTGCTCACATGTTCTTTCCTGCGTTATCCCCTGATTCTGTGGATAACCGTATTACCGCCTTTGAGTG
AGCTGATACCGCTCGCCGCAGCCGAACGACCGAGCGCAGCGAGTCAGTGAGCGAGGAAGCGGAAGAGCGC
CCAATACGCAAACCGCCTCTCCCCGCGCGTTGGCCGATTCATTAATGCAGCTGGCACGACAGGTTTCCCG
ACTGGAAAGCGGGCAGTGAGCGCAACGCAATTAATGTGAGTTACCTCACTCATTAGGCACCCCAGGCTTT
ACACTTTATGCTTCCGGCTCCTATGTTGTGTGGAATTGTGAGCGGATAACAATTTCACACAGGAAACAGC
TATGACCATGATTACGCCAAGCGCGCAATTAACCCTCACTAAAGGGAACAAAAGCTGGAGCTCTTCGAGT
TTATCATTATCAATACTCGCCATTTCAAAGAATACGTAAATAATTAATAGTAGTGATTTTCCTAACTTTA
TTTAGTCAAAAAATTAGCCTTTTAATTCTGCTGTAACCCGTACATGCCCAAAATAGGGGGCGGGTTACAC
AGAATATATAACACCGAAGGTGCCTGGGTGAACAGGTTTATTCCTGGCATCCACTAAATATAATGGAGCC
CGCTTTTTAAGCTGGCATCCAGAAAAAAAAAGAATCCCAGCACCAAAATATTGTTTTCTTCACCAACCAT
CAGTTCATAGGTCCATTCTCTTAGCGCAACTACAGAGAACAGGGGCACAAACAGGCAAAAAACGGGCACA
ACCTCAATGGAGTGATGCAACCTGCCTGGAGTAAATGATGACACAAGGCAATTGACCCACGCATGTATCT
ATCTCATTTTCTTACACCTTCTATTACCTTCTGCTCTCTCTGATTTGGAAAAAGCTGAAAAAAAAGGTTG
AAACCAGTTCCCTGAAATTATTCCCCTACTTGACTAATAAGTATATAAAGACGGTAGGTATTGATTGTAA
TTCTGTAAATCTATTTCTTAAACTTCTTAAATTCTACTTTTATAGTTAGTCTTTTTTTTAGTTTTAAAAC
ACCAGAACTTAGTTTCGACGGATTCTAGAACTAGTGGATCCCCCATCACAAGTTTGTACAAAAAAGCTGA
ACGAGAAACGTAAAATGATATAAATATCAATATATTAAATTAGATTTTGCATAAAAAACAGACTACATAA
TACTGTAAAACACAACATATCCAGTCACTATGGCGGCCGCATTAGGCACCCCAGGCTTTACACTTTATGC
TTCCGGCTCGTATAATGTGTGGATTTTGAGTTAGGATCCGTCGAGATTTTCAGGAGCTAAGGAAGCTAAA
ATGGAGAAAAAAATCACTGGATATACCACCGTTGATATATCCCAATGGCATCGTAAAGAACATTTTGAGG
CATTTCAGTCAGTTGCTCAATGTACCTATAACCAGACCGTTCAGCTGGATATTACGGCCTTTTTAAAGAC
CGTAAAGAAAAATAAGCACAAGTTTTATCCGGCCTTTATTCACATTCTTGCCCGCCTGATGAATGCTCAT
CCGGAATTCCGTATGGCAATGAAAGACGGTGAGCTGGTGATATGGGATAGTGTTCACCCTTGTTACACCG
TTTTCCATGAGCAAACTGAAACGTTTTCATCGCTCTGGAGTGAATACCACGACGATTTCCGGCAGTTTCT
ACACATATATTCGCAAGATGTGGCGTGTTACGGTGAAAACCTGGCCTATTTCCCTAAAGGGTTTATTGAG
AATATGTTTTTCGTCTCAGCCAATCCCTGGGTGAGTTTCACCAGTTTTGATTTAAACGTGGCCAATATGG
ACAACTTCTTCGCCCCCGTTTTCACCATGGGCAAATATTATACGCAAGGCGACAAGGTGCTGATGCCGCT
GGCGATTCAGGTTCATCATGCCGTCTGTGATGGCTTCCATGTCGGCAGAATGCTTAATGAATTACAACAG
TACTGCGATGAGTGGCAGGGCGGGGCGTAAACGCCGCGTGGATCCGGCTTACTAAAAGCCAGATAACAGT
ATGCGTATTTGCGCGCTGATTTTTGCGGTATAAGAATATATACTGATATGTATACCCGAAGTATGTCAAA
AAGAGGTATGCTATGAAGCAGCGTATTACAGTGACAGTTGACAGCGACAGCTATCAGTTGCTCAAGGCAT
ATATGATGTCAATATCTCCGGTCTGGTAAGCACAACCATGCAGAATGAAGCCCGTCGTCTGCGTGCCGAA
CGCTGGAAAGCGGAAAATCAGGAAGGGATGGCTGAGGTCGCCCGGTTTATTGAAATGAACGGCTCTTTTG
CTGACGAGAACAGGGGCTGGTGAAATGCAGTTTAAGGTTTACACCTATAAAAGAGAGAGCCGTTATCGTC
TGTTTGTGGATGTACAGAGTGATATTATTGACACGCCCGGGCGACGGATGGTGATCCCCCTGGCCAGTGC
ACGTCTGCTGTCAGATAAAGTCTCCCGTGAACTTTACCCGGTGGTGCATATCGGGGATGAAAGCTGGCGC
ATGATGACCACCGATATGGCCAGTGTGCCGGTCTCCGTTATCGGGGAAGAAGTGGCTGATCTCAGCCACC
GCGAAAATGACATCAAAAACGCCATTAACCTGATGTTCTGGGGAATATAAATGTCAGGCTCCCTTATACA
CAGCCAGTCTGCAGGTCGACCATAGTGACTGGATATGTTGTGTTTTACAGTATTATGTAGTCTGTTTTTT
ATGCAAAATCTAATTTAATATATTGATATTTATATCATTTTACGTTTCTCGTTCAGCTTTCTTGTACAAA
GTGGTGATGGGCTGCAGGAATTCGATATCAAGCTTAGGTGGAATGTACCCATACGATGTTCCTGACTATG
CGGGCTATCCCTATGACGTCCCGGACTATGCAGGATCCTATCCATATGACGTTCCAGATTACGCTGCTCA
GTGCTAACTCGAGTCATGTAATTAGTTATGTCACGCTTACATTCACGCCCTCCCCCCACATCCGCTCTAA
CCGAAAAGGAAGGAGTTAGACAACCTGAAGTCTAGGTCCCTATTTATTTTTTTATAGTTATGTTAGTATT
AAGAACGTTATTTATATTTCAAATTTTTCTTTTTTTTCTGTACAGACGCGTGTACGCATGTAACATTATA
CTGAAAACCTTGCTTGAGAAGGTTTTGGGACGCTCGAAGGCTTTAATTTGCGGCCGGTACCCAATTCGCC
CTATAGTGAGTCGTATTACGCGCGCTCACTGGCCGTCGTTTTACAACGTCGTGACTGGGAAAACCCTGGC
GTTACCCAACTTAATCGCCTTGCAGCACATCCCCCTTTCGCCAGCTGGCGTAATAGCGAAGAGGCCCGCA
CCGATCGCCCTTCCCAACAGTTGCGCAGCCTGAATGGCGAATGGCGCG
[124 nt withheld, positions 5789-5912]
C
[91 nt withheld, positions 5914-6004]
A
[49 nt withheld, positions 6006-6054]
CCTTTGACGTTGGAGTCCACGTTCTTT
[37 nt withheld, positions 6082-6118]
ACCCTATCTCGGTCTATTCTTTTGATTTATAAGGGATTTTGCCGATTTCGGCCTATTGGTTAAAAAATGA
GCTGATTTAACAAAAATTTAACGCGAATTTTAACAAAATATTAACGTTTACAATTTCCTGATGCGGTATT
TTCTCCTTACGCATCTGTGCGGTATTTCACACCGCATATCGACGGTCGAGGAGAACTTCTAGTATATCCA
CATACCTAATATTATTGCCTTATTAAAAATGGAATCCCAACAATTACATCAAAATCCACATTCTCTTCAA
AATCAATTGTCCTGTACTTCCTTGTTCATGTGTGTTCAAAAACGTTATATTTATAGGATAATTATACTCT
ATTTCTCAACAAGTAATTGGTTGTTTGGCCGAGCGGTCTAAGGCGCCTGATTCAAGAAATATCTTGACCG
CAGTTAACTGTGGGAATACTCAGGTATCGTAAGATGCAAGAGTTCGAATCTCTTAGCAACCATTATTTTT
TTCCTCAACATAACGAGAACACACAGGGGCGCTATCGCACAGAATCAAATTCGATGACTGGAAATTTTTT
GTTAATTTCAGAGGTCGCCTGACGCATATACCTTTTTCAACTGAAAAATTGGGAGAAAAAGGAAAGGTGA
GAGGCCGGAACCGGCTTTTCATATAGAATAGAGAAGCGTTCATGACTAAATGCTTGCATCACAATACTTG
AAGTTGACAATATTATTTAAGGACCTATTGTTTTTTCCAATAGGTGGTTAGCAATCGTCTTACTTTCTAA
CTTTTCTTACCTTTTACATTTCAGCAATATATATATATATTTCAAGGATATACCATTCTAATGTCTGCCC
CTATGTCTGCCCCTAAGAAGATCGTCGTTTTGCCAGGTGACCACGTTGGTCAAGAAATCACAGCCGAAGC
CATTAAGGTTCTTAAAGCTATTTCTGATGTTCGTTCCAATGTCAAGTTCGATTTCGAAAATCATTTAATT
GGTGGTGCTGCTATCGATGCTACAGGTGTCCCACTTCCAGATGAGGCGCTGGAAGCCTCCAAGAAGGTTG
ATGCCGTTTTGTTAGGTGCTGTGGGTGGTCCTAAATGGGGTACCGGTAGTGTTAGACCTGAACAAGGTTT
ACTAAAAATCCGTAAAGAACTTCAATTGTACGCCAACTTAAGACCATGTAACTTTGCATCCGACTCTCTT
TTAGACTTATCTCCAATCAAGCCACAATTTGCTAAAGGTACTGACTTCGTTGTTGTCAGAGAATTAGTGG
GAGGTATTTACTTTGGTAAGAGAAAGGAAGACGATGGTGATGGTGTCGCTTGGGATAGTGAACAATACAC
CGTTCCAGAAGTGCAAAGAATCACAAGAATGGCCGCTTTCATGGCCCTACAACATGAGCCACCATTGCCT
ATTTGGTCCTTGGATAAAGCTAATGTTTTGGCCTCTTCAAGATTATGGAGAAAAACTGTGGAGGAAACCA
TCAAGAACGAATTCCCTACATTGAAGGTTCAACATCAATTGATTGATTCTGCCGCCATGATCCTAGTTAA
GAACCCAACCCACCTAAATGGTATTATAATCACCAGCAACATGTTTGGTGATATCATCTCCGATGAAGCC
TCCGTTATCCCAGGTTCCTTGGGTTTGTTGCCATCTGCGTCCTTGGCCTCTTTGCCAGACAAGAACACCG
CATTTGGTTTGTACGAACCATGCCACGGTTCTGCTCCAGATTTGCCAAAGAATAAGGTTGACCCTATCGC
CACTATCTTGTCTGCTGCAATGATGTTGAAATTGTCATTGAACTTGCCTGAAGAAGGTAAGGCCATTGAA
GATGCAGTTAAAAAGGTTTTGGATGCAGGTATCAGAACTGGTGATTTAGGTGGTTCCAACAGTACCACCG
AAGTCGGTGATGCTGTCGCCGAAGAAGTTAAGAAAATCCTTGCTTAAAAAGATTCTCTTTTTTTATGATA
TTTGTACATAAACTTTATAAATGAAATTCATAATAGAAACGACACGAAATTACAAAATGGAATATGTTCA
TAGGGTAGACGAAACTATATACGCAATCTACATACATTTATCAAGAAGGAGAAAAAGGAGGATAGTAAAG
GAATACAGGTAAGCAAATTGATACTAATGGCTCAACGTGATAAGGAAAAAGAATTGCACTTTAACATTAA
TATTGACAAGGAGGAGGGCACCACACAAAAAGTTAGGTGTAACAGAAAATCATGAAACTACGATTCCTAA
TTTGATATTGGAGGATTTTCTCTAAAAAAAAAAAAATACAACAAATAAAAAACACTCAATGACCTGACCA
TTTGATGGAGTTTAAGTCAATACCTTCTTGAACCATTTCCCATAATGGTGAAAGTTCCCTCAAGAATTTT
ACTCTGTCAGAAACGGCCTTACGACGTAGTCGATATGGTGCACTCTCAGTACAATCTGCTCTGATGCCGC
ATAGTTAAGCCAGCCCCGACACCCGCCAACACCCGCTGACGCGCCCTGACGGGCTTGTCTGCTCCCGGCA
TCCGCTTACAGACAAGCTGTGACCGTCTCCGGGAGCTGCATGTGTCAGAGGTTTTCACCGTCATCACCGA
AACGCGCGA
Features (pLannotate 1.2.2; 31 found; start..end, strand, type, name):
     70..573     -  misc_feature   CEN/ARS: S. cerevisiae CEN6 centromere fused to an autonomously replicating sequence
    610..714     +  promoter       AmpR promoter: bla
    715..1575    +  CDS            AmpR: β-lactamase; bla; confers resistance to ampicillin, carbenicillin, and related antibiotics
   1746..2334    +  rep_origin     ori: high-copy-number ColE1/pMB1/pBR322/pUC origin of replication
   2517..2609    +  CDS            lacI (fragment): lac repressor; lacI; The lac repressor binds to the lac operator to inhibit transcription in E. coli. This inhibition can be relieved by adding lactose or isopropyl-β-D-thiogalactopyranoside (IPTG).
   2622..2643    +  protein_bind   CAP binding site: CAP binding activates transcription in the presence of cAMP. E. coli catabolite activator protein
   2658..2688    +  promoter       lac promoter: promoter for the E. coli lac operon
   2696..2712    +  protein_bind   lac operator: The lac repressor binds to the lac operator to inhibit transcription in E. coli. This inhibition can be relieved by adding lactose or isopropyl-β-D-thiogalactopyranoside (IPTG). lac repressor encoded by lacI
   2757..2775    +  promoter       T3 promoter: promoter for bacteriophage T3 RNA polymerase
   2804..3448    +  promoter       GAP promoter: S. cerevisiae TDH3; promoter for glyceraldehyde-3-phosphate dehydrogenase
   3454..3474    +  misc_feature   MCS (fragment): pBluescript multiple cloning site
   3478..3602    +  protein_bind   attR1: mutant version of attR; recombination site for the Gateway® LR reaction LR Clonase™
   3627..3657    +  promoter       lac UV5 promoter: E. coli lac promoter with an "up" mutation
   3681..3710    +  promoter       cat promoter (fragment): promoter of the E. coli cat gene encoding chloramphenicol acetyltransferase
   3711..4370    +  CDS            CmR: chloramphenicol acetyltransferase; cat; confers resistance to chloramphenicol
   4552..4710    +  CDS            ccdA (fragment): CCDA_ECO57 - Also known as H, letA. Experimental evidence at protein level: Swiss-Prot protein existence level 1. Antitoxin component of a type II toxin-antitoxin (TA) system which inhibits the post-segregational killing (PSK) of plasmid-free cells, also referred to as a plasmid addiction system. Binds to and blocks the activity of CcdB; will also remove bound CcdB protein from the CcdB-GyrA complex by forming a CcdA-CcdB complex, a process termed rejuvenation. Functions as a transcriptional corepressor for the ccdAB operon, repression also requires CcdB (By similarity). From Escherichia coli
   4715..5017    +  CDS            ccdB: CCDB_ECOLI - Also known as G, letB, letD. Experimental evidence at protein level: Swiss-Prot protein existence level 1. Toxic component of a type II toxin-antitoxin (TA) system, functioning in plasmid maintainence. Responsible for the post- segregational killing (PSK) of plasmid-free cells, also referred to as a plasmid addiction system. Half-life of over 2 hours. Cell killing by CcdB is accompanied by filamentation, defects in chromosome and plasmid segregation, defects in cell division, formation of anucleate cells, decreased DNA synthesis and plasmid loss. Interferes with the activity of DN
   5061..5185    -  protein_bind   attR2: mutant version of attR; recombination site for the Gateway® LR reaction LR Clonase™
   5189..5216    +  misc_feature   MCS (fragment): pBluescript multiple cloning site
   5226..5315    +  CDS            3xHA: three tandem HA epitope tags
   5334..5581    +  terminator     CYC1 terminator: S. cerevisiae CYC1; transcription terminator for CYC1
   5600..5618    -  promoter       T7 promoter: promoter for bacteriophage T7 RNA polymerase
   5626..5781    +  CDS            lacZα (fragment): LacZα fragment of β-galactosidase; lacZ fragment
   5789..6244    +  rep_origin     f1 ori (sequence partly withheld): f1 bacteriophage origin of replication; arrow indicates direction of (+) strand synthesis
   6245..6297    -  misc_feature   bom (fragment): basis of mobility region from pBR322
   6327..6404    +  CDS            YO192_YEAST (fragment): Experimental evidence at protein level: Swiss-Prot protein existence level 1. From Saccharomyces cerevisiae (strain ATCC 204508 / S288c) (Baker's yeast).
   6544..6948    +  promoter       LEU2 promoter: S. cerevisiae LEU2
   6961..8055    +  CDS            LEU2: 3-isopropylmalate dehydrogenase, required for leucine biosynthesis; S. cerevisiae LEU2; yeast auxotrophic marker
   8417..8518    -  CDS            NFS1 (fragment): NFS1_YEAST - Also known as SPL1 From Saccharomyces cerevisiae (strain ATCC 204508 / S288c) (Baker's yeast).
   8531..8581    -  misc_feature   bom (fragment): basis of mobility region from pBR322
   8683..1       -  CDS            rop (fragment) (across the origin): Rop protein, which maintains plasmids at low copy number; rop
