[The description below was written by a language model from this plasmid's Addgene catalogue record, the feature table of its GenBank file and pLannotate feature annotations shown in this document.]
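Description:
pAG415GPD-ccdB-HA is an empty Gateway destination vector for protein expression in Saccharomyces cerevisiae, built on the pRS415 shuttle backbone. In yeast it is maintained as a low-copy centromeric plasmid through a CEN6/ARS element and selected by the LEU2 auxotrophic marker, which is expressed from its own promoter. In E. coli it replicates from a ColE1/pUC-type origin and carries ampicillin resistance. An f1 origin, flanking T3 and T7 promoters, and lac/lacZα remnants are inherited from the pBluescript-derived backbone.

The expression unit consists of the strong constitutive GPD (TDH3/GAP) promoter, a Gateway cassette, a 3xHA epitope tag and the CYC1 terminator. The cassette is bounded by attR1 and attR2 and contains a chloramphenicol resistance gene and the ccdB toxin gene. Because CcdB poisons gyrase in ordinary E. coli, the unrecombined vector must be propagated in a ccdB-tolerant strain, with chloramphenicol used alongside ampicillin to retain the cassette. In an LR recombination with an attL-flanked entry clone, the CmR-ccdB segment is replaced by the gene of interest, and ccdB counterselects against non-recombined vector in standard strains. An open reading frame lacking a stop codon and kept in frame is then expressed as a C-terminal 3xHA fusion, which allows detection or immunoprecipitation with anti-HA antibodies.

The plasmid belongs to a suite of yeast Gateway vectors designed for high-throughput genetic analysis. The feature table comes from the depositor's 8,717 nt full sequence, which is described as a reference only. The separate 588 bp GenBank record covers just part of the plasmid and carries no annotated features.
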