Addgene plasmid #14242: pAG415GPD-ccdB-HA
Purpose: (Empty Backbone)
Depositing lab: Susan Lindquist. Depositing organization: Whitehead Institute for Biomedical Research. Publication: A suite of Gateway cloning vectors for high-throughput genetic analysis in Saccharomyces cerevisiae. Alberti S, Gitler AD, Lindquist S. Yeast. 2007 Oct . 24(10):913-9. 10.1002/yea.1502 PubMed 17583893.
Backbone
  Vector backbone: pRS415
  Vector type: Yeast Expression ; Gateway Destination
  Selectable markers: LEU2
Growth in bacteria
  Bacterial resistance: Chloramphenicol and Ampicillin, 25 & 100 μg/mL
  Growth temperature: 37°C
  Growth strain: ccdB Survival
  Growth instructions: DB3.1, ccdB Survival
  Copy number: Unknown
Gene/Insert
  Gene/Insert name: None
  Tag / fusion protein: 3HA (C terminal on backbone)
  Cloning method: Gateway Cloning
  Sequencing primers: 5′ GPDPro_F
Terms and licenses: Academic/Nonprofit Terms; Industry Terms: Not Available to Industry
Depositor comments: Type of plasmid: CEN. This plasmid contains the Gateway technology from Invitrogen; Invitrogen requires purchasing of Gateway Clonase for carrying out the Gateway recombinational cloning reaction http://www.invitrogen.com Please note that the full plasmid sequence is provided as a reference only, and may not match the exact sequence of the plasmid.
How to cite: pAG415GPD-ccdB-HA was a gift from Susan Lindquist (Addgene plasmid # 14242 ; http://n2t.net/addgene:14242 ; RRID:Addgene_14242)
