LOCUS       Exported 588 bp ds-DNA linear SYN 10-JUN-2021
DEFINITION  synthetic linear DNA
ACCESSION   .
VERSION     .
KEYWORDS    pAG415GPD-ccdB-HA
SOURCE      synthetic DNA construct
  ORGANISM  synthetic DNA construct
REFERENCE   1 (bases 1 to 588)
  TITLE     S cerevisiae Advanced Gateway Destination Vectors
REFERENCE   2 (bases 1 to 588)
  AUTHORS   .
  TITLE     Direct Submission
  JOURNAL   Exported Jun 10, 2021 from SnapGene Server 1.1.58
            http://www.snapgene.com
FEATURES             Location/Qualifiers
     source          1..588
                     /organism="synthetic DNA construct"
                     /mol_type="other DNA"
ORIGIN
        1 gggaaatggt tcaagaaggt attgacttaa actccatcaa atggtcaggt cattgagtgt
       61 tttttatttg ttgtattttt ttttttttag agaaaatcct ccaatatata aattaggaat
      121 catagtttca tgattttctg ttacacctaa ctttttgtgt ggtgccctcc tccttgtcaa
      181 tattaatgtt aaagtgcaat tctttttcct tatcacgttg agccattagt atcaatttgc
      241 ttacctgtat tcctttacat cctccttttt ctccttcttg ataaatgtat gtagattgcg
      301 tatatagttt cgtctaccct atgaacatat tccattttgt aatttcgtgt cgtttctatt
      361 atgaatttca tttataaagt ttatgtacaa atatcataaa aaaagagaat ctttttaagc
      421 aaggattttc ttaacttctt cggcgacagc atcaccgact tcggtggtac tgttggaacc
      481 acctaaatca ccagttctga tacctgcatc caaaaccttt ttaactgcat cttcaatggc
      541 cttaccttct tcaggcaagt tcaatgacaa tttcaacatc attgcagc
//
