>Addgene plasmid #14242 | pAG415GPD-ccdB-HA | addgene partial sequence | sequence record 20684 | 14242 with GW5
AAAGTGTAAAGCCTAGGGGTGCCTAATGCGGCCGCCATAGTGACTGGATATGTTGTGTTTTACAGTATTA
TGTAGTCTGTTTTTTATGCAAAATCTAATTTAATATATTGATATTTATATCATTTTACGTTTCTCGTTCA
GCTTTTTTGTACAAACTTGTGATGGGGGATCCACTAGTTCTAGAATCCGTCGAAACTAAGTTCTGGTGTT
TTAAAACTAAAAAAAAGACTAACTATAAAAGTAGAATTTAAGAAGTTTAAGAAATAGATTTACAGAATTA
CAATCAATACCTACCGTCTTTATATACTTATTAGTCAAGTAGGGGAATAATTTCAGGGAACTGGTTTCAA
CCTTTTTTTTCAGCTTTTTCCAAATCAGAGAGAGCAGAAGGTAATAGAAGGTGTAAGAAAATGAGATAGA
TACATGCGTGGGTCAATTGCCTTGTGTCATCATTTACTCCAGGCAGGTTGCATCACTCCATTGAGGTTGT
GCCCGTTTTTTGCCTGTTTGTGCCCCTGTTCTCTGTAGTTGCGCTAAGAGAATGGACCTATGAACTGATG
GTTGGTGAAGAAAACAATATTTTGGTGCTGGGATTCTTTTTTTTTCTGGATGCCAGCTTAAAAAGCGGGC
TCCATTATATTTAGTGGATGCCAGGAATAAACTGTTCACCCAG
