>Addgene plasmid #14242 | pAG415GPD-ccdB-HA | addgene partial sequence | sequence record 20685 | 14242 with GW3
AGAAGTGGCTGATCTCAGCCACCGCGAAAATGACATCAAAAACGCCATTAACCTGATGTTCTGGGGAATA
TAAATGTCAGGCTCCCTTATACACAGCCAGTCTGCAGGTCGACCATAGTGACTGGATATGTTGTGTTTTA
CAGTATTATGTAGTCTGTTTTTTATGCAAAATCTAATTTAATATATTGATATTTATATCATTTTACGTTT
CTCGTTCAGCTTTCTTGTACAAAGTGGTGATGGGCTGCAGGAATTCGATATCAAGCTTAGGTGGAATGTA
CCCATACGATGTTCCTGACTATGCGGGCTATCCCTATGACGTCCCGGACTATGCAGGATCCTATCCATAT
GACGTTCCAGATTACGCTGCTCAGTGCTAACTCGAGTCATGTAATTAGTTATGTCACGCTTACATTCACG
CCCTCCCCCCACATCCGCTCTAACCGAAAAGGAAGGAGTTAGACAACCTGAAGTCTAGGTCCCTATTTAT
TTTTTTATAGTTATGTTAGTATTAAGAACGTTATTTATATTTCCAATTTTTCTTTTTTTTCTGTACAGAC
GCGTGTACGCATGTAACATTATACTGAAAACCTTGCTTGAAAAGGTTTTGGGACGCTCGAAGGCTTTAAT
TTGCGGCCGGT
